>Addgene plasmid #96987 | pRS315-PGK-SEIPIN2 | addgene full sequence | sequence record 190317 | Addgene NGS Result
ATTATCTACTTTTTACAACAAATATAAAACAATCTAGAACTAGTGGATCCATGGACTCCGAGTCCGAGTC
CGAGTCAAACCCTAGCACCACGGACGAATTCGATCGATTCCTCGACGCACCTGACGAATTTTACTACGAT
TGCTTACCGATTCGGTCCAATTCCCATCAACCTTCGTCTCTCTTACGGCGGCGAAAGTCGGCACATCGCC
GGGATTTAATTTCGTCCGATATTGAAACGGAGCCATCTTCTTCTTCCGATGGATTTGATGTCGGTGAGAA
ATCCAGCTATGTGGAAAAGAACGCTGAGCTTAGAGGGGATATTGATACAAGCGACGTAATTGAATCAACT
AAGGACTCAATTGATCTATCTTCAGAAAAGGAGAACGATTTGGATGTAATTAGTTCGTCTGGGAATGATA
TGGATGTAATTGATTCGGGTCGGAACCGGGTTGACCCGTTTCAGGAAGAATCCACGGTGACTACCGTGAG
CAGCGATGATCAAGGAGACGACGACTACGCCGGATCGGTACCACAGTTTCGGGAGCCACCTAATTCCACT
GAGTGGTCTCTCCTTGGGTTTTTGGTTGGGCTAGTGATCAAAGCAATCGAATTTCAAGTCAGTTTCATGA
CAAGCTTACTCACATTTCCTCCATGGCTTCTCCGTAACTGTTTTCTCTTCTTTTTCGATCCCTTTAGCAC
GATTAGGTTTGGCAGACGCTTTTTAATGGCAAGAGTAGCAGGAATAAGTGATATGATCTTTGGTTATATG
AATCCTTTTAGGTTAAAAGATACAAAACAAATGTTGAGTATTGTGTGCAAGTTTGGTTGGGGTATGTTTT
GGGCTGTTTATGTAGGCATTGTGTTGTTTGGCTTGTTGGTTTCGTCGCTTATGATTGGTGGTTATGTGAT
TAACCGTATAGCGGATAAACCATTTGAGGTCAAGGAGACCTTGAATTTTGATTACACCAAGAATAGTCCA
GAAGCATATGTGCCCATATCCTCGTGTGCTGGTGTTGAATGTGAGGGAAGTTGCAAGGAAAGTAATGAAA
TGTCGAAGATCAGGGGTTTGCGAGTTATCCCTCGAGACCAGAAGTTAGATATCATTCTTTCAATGACATT
ACCTGAGTCTGCGTACAATAAAAATCTCGGCATGTTTCAGGTTCGGGTGGACTTCTTATCTGTGGATGGT
CAAACGATTGCTAGTATAAGGCGTCCGTGCATGTTAAGATTCAGAAGTGAGCCTATTCGTCTTGTTCAGA
CATTCTTCAAAGTGGTTCCGTTAGTGACAGGATATGTCTCTGAGATCCAAACCTTGAGCTTGAAGTTGAA
AGGCTTTGTAGAAAAGGACATTCCCACTGCTTGCTTAAAGATAATAATCGAACAACGGGCAGAATTTCGA
CCCGGAGCAGGTATTCCAGAGCTGTACGATGCATCCCTATCGGTTGAATCCGGTCTTCCCTTCTTCAGAA
AAATTATATGGAAATGGCGGAAGACTTTGTTCGTCTGGATCAGCATGAGTTTGTTCATTACGGAATTGCT
TTTCACGTTGGTTTGTTGTAGACCTCTTATCATCCCAAGAACACAACCTAGAGACAGATCGCCTTCAAAC
CCAACTGGAGTCTGGAGGTAGCTGCAGGAATTCGATATCAAGCTTCCCATGTCTCTACTGGTGGTGGTGC
TTCTTTGGAATTATTGGAAGGTAAGGAATTGCCAGGTGTTGCTTTCTTATCCGAAAAGAAATAAATTGAA
TTGAATTGAAATCGATAGATCAATTTTTTTCTTTTCTCTTTCCCCATCCTTTACGCTAAAATAATAGTTT
ATTTTATTTTTTGAATATTTTTTATTTATATACGTATATATAGACTATTATTTATCTTTTAATGATTATT
AAGATTTTTATTAAAAAAAAATTCGCTCCTCTTTTAATGCCTTTATGCAGTTTTTTTTTCCCATTCGATA
TTTCTATGTACGGGTTCAGCGTATTTTAAGTTTAATAACTCGAAAATTCTGCGTTCGTTACTCGAGGGGG
GGCCCGGTACCAGCTTTTGTTCCCTTTAGTGAGGGTTAATTTCGAGCTTGGCGTAATCATGGTCATAGCT
GTTTCCTGTGTGAAATTGTTATCCGCTCACAATTCCACACAACATACGAGCCGGAAGCATAAAGTGTAAA
GCCTGGGGTGCCTAATGAGTGAGCTAACTCACATTAATTGCGTTGCGCTCACTGCCCGCTTTCCAGTCGG
GAAACCTGTCGTGCCAGCTGCATTAATGAATCGGCCAACGCGCGGGGAGAGGCGGTTTGCGTATTGGGCG
CTCTTCCGCTTCCTCGCTCACTGACTCGCTGCGCTCGGTCGTTCGGCTGCGGCGAGCGGTATCAGCTCAC
TCAAAGGCGGTAATACGGTTATCCACAGAATCAGGGGATAACGCAGGAAAGAACATGTGAGCAAAAGGCC
AGCAAAAGGCCAGGAACCGTAAAAAGGCCGCGTTGCTGGCGTTTTTCCATAGGCTCCGCCCCCCTGACGA
GCATCACAAAAATCGACGCTCAAGTCAGAGGTGGCGAAACCCGACAGGACTATAAAGATACCAGGCGTTT
CCCCCTGGAAGCTCCCTCGTGCGCTCTCCTGTTCCGACCCTGCCGCTTACCGGATACCTGTCCGCCTTTC
TCCCTTCGGGAAGCGTGGCGCTTTCTCATAGCTCACGCTGTAGGTATCTCAGTTCGGTGTAGGTCGTTCG
CTCCAAGCTGGGCTGTGTGCACGAACCCCCCGTTCAGCCCGACCGCTGCGCCTTATCCGGTAACTATCGT
CTTGAGTCCAACCCGGTAAGACACGACTTATCGCCACTGGCAGCAGCCACTGGTAACAGGATTAGCAGAG
CGAGGTATGTAGGCGGTGCTACAGAGTTCTTGAAGTGGTGGCCTAACTACGGCTACACTAGAAGAACAGT
ATTTGGTATCTGCGCTCTGCTGAAGCCAGTTACCTTCGGAAAAAGAGTTGGTAGCTCTTGATCCGGCAAA
CAAACCACCGCTGGTAGCGGTGGTTTTTTTGTTTGCAAGCAGCAGATTACGCGCAGAAAAAAAGGATCTC
AAGAAGATCCTTTGATCTTTTCTACGGGGTCTGACGCTCAGTGGAACGAAAACTCACGTTAAGGGATTTT
GGTCATGAGATTATCAAAAAGGATCTTCACCTAGATCCTTTTAAATTAAAAATGAAGTTTTAAATCAATC
TAAAGTATATATGAGTAAACTTGGTCTGACAGTTACCAATGCTTAATCAGTGAGGCACCTATCTCAGCGA
TCTGTCTATTTCGTTCATCCATAGTTGCCTGACTCCCCGTCGTGTAGATAACTACGATACGGGAGGGCTT
ACCATCTGGCCCCAGTGCTGCAATGATACCGCGAGACCCACGCTCACCGGCTCCAGATTTATCAGCAATA
AACCAGCCAGCCGGAAGGGCCGAGCGCAGAAGTGGTCCTGCAACTTTATCCGCCTCCATCCAGTCTATTA
ATTGTTGCCGGGAAGCTAGAGTAAGTAGTTCGCCAGTTAATAGTTTGCGCAACGTTGTTGCCATTGCTAC
AGGCATCGTGGTGTCACGCTCGTCGTTTGGTATGGCTTCATTCAGCTCCGGTTCCCAACGATCAAGGCGA
GTTACATGATCCCCCATGTTGTGCAAAAAAGCGGTTAGCTCCTTCGGTCCTCCGATCGTTGTCAGAAGTA
AGTTGGCCGCAGTGTTATCACTCATGGTTATGGCAGCACTGCATAATTCTCTTACTGTCATGCCATCCGT
AAGATGCTTTTCTGTGACTGGTGAGTACTCAACCAAGTCATTCTGAGAATAGTGTATGCGGCGACCGAGT
TGCTCTTGCCCGGCGTCAATACGGGATAATACCGCGCCACATAGCAGAACTTTAAAAGTGCTCATCATTG
GAAAACGTTCTTCGGGGCGAAAACTCTCAAGGATCTTACCGCTGTTGAGATCCAGTTCGATGTAACCCAC
TCGTGCACCCAACTGATCTTCAGCATCTTTTACTTTCACCAGCGTTTCTGGGTGAGCAAAAACAGGAAGG
CAAAATGCCGCAAAAAAGGGAATAAGGGCGACACGGAAATGTTGAATACTCATACTCTTCCTTTTTCAAT
ATTATTGAAGCATTTATCAGGGTTATTGTCTCATGAGCGGATACATATTTGAATGTATTTAGAAAAATAA
ACAAATAGGGGTTCCGCGCACATTTCCCCGAAAAGTGCCACCTGGGTCCTTTTCATCACGTGCTATAAAA
ATAATTATAATTTAAATTTTTTAATATAAATATATAAATTAAAAATAGAAAGTAAAAAAAGAAATTAAAG
AAAAAATAGTTTTTGTTTTCCGAAGATGTAAAAGACTCTAGGGGGATCGCCAACAAATACTACCTTTTAT
CTTGCTCTTCCTGCTCTCAGGTATTAATGCCGAATTGTTTCATCTTGTCTGTGTAGAAGACCACACACGA
AAATCCTGTGATTTTACATTTTACTTATCGTTAATCGAATGTATATCTATTTAATCTGCTTTTCTTGTCT
AATAAATATATATGTAAAGTACGCTTTTTGTTGAAATTTTTTAAACCTTTGTTTATTTTTTTTTCTTCAT
TCCGTAACTCTTCTACCTTCTTTATTTACTTTCTAAAATCCAAATACAAAACATAAAAATAAATAAACAC
AGAGTAAATTCCCAAATTATTCCATCATTAAAAGATACGAGGCGCGTGTAAGTTACAGGCAAGCGATCCG
TCCTAAGAAACCATTATTATCATGACATTAACCTATAAAAATAGGCGTATCACGAGGCCCTTTCGTCTCG
CGCGTTTCGGTGATGACGGTGAAAACCTCTGACACATGCAGCTCCCGGAGACGGTCACAGCTTGTCTGTA
AGCGGATGCCGGGAGCAGACAAGCCCGTCAGGGCGCGTCAGCGGGTGTTGGCGGGTGTCGGGGCTGGCTT
AACTATGCGGCATCAGAGCAGATTGTACTGAGAGTGCACCATATCGACTACGTCGTTAAGGCCGTTTCTG
ACAGAGTAAAATTCTTGAGGGAACTTTCACCATTATGGGAAATGGTTCAAGAAGGTATTGACTTAAACTC
CATCAAATGGTCAGGTCATTGAGTGTTTTTTATTTGTTGTATTTTTTTTTTTTTAGAGAAAATCCTCCAA
TATATAAATTAGGAATCATAGTTTCATGATTTTCTGTTACACCTAACTTTTTGTGTGGTGCCCTCCTCCT
TGTCAATATTAATGTTAAAGTGCAATTCTTTTTCCTTATCACGTTGAGCCATTAGTATCAATTTGCTTAC
CTGTATTCCTTTACATCCTCCTTTTTCTCCTTCTTGATAAATGTATGTAGATTGCGTATATAGTTTCGTC
TACCCTATGAACATATTCCATTTTGTAATTTCGTGTCGTTTCTATTATGAATTTCATTTATAAAGTTTAT
GTACAAATATCATAAAAAAAGAGAATCTTTTTAAGCAAGGATTTTCTTAACTTCTTCGGCGACAGCATCA
CCGACTTCGGTGGTACTGTTGGAACCACCTAAATCACCAGTTCTGATACCTGCATCCAAAACCTTTTTAA
CTGCATCTTCAATGGCCTTACCTTCTTCAGGCAAGTTCAATGACAATTTCAACATCATTGCAGCAGACAA
GATAGTGGCGATAGGGTTGACCTTATTCTTTGGCAAATCTGGAGCAGAACCGTGGCATGGTTCGTACAAA
CCAAATGCGGTGTTCTTGTCTGGCAAAGAGGCCAAGGACGCAGATGGCAACAAACCCAAGGAACCTGGGA
TAACGGAGGCTTCATCGGAGATGATATCACCAAACATGTTGCTGGTGATTATAATACCATTTAGGTGGGT
TGGGTTCTTAACTAGGATCATGGCGGCAGAATCAATCAATTGATGTTGAACCTTCAATGTAGGGAATTCG
TTCTTGATGGTTTCCTCCACAGTTTTTCTCCATAATCTTGAAGAGGCCAAAACATTAGCTTTATCCAAGG
ACCAAATAGGCAATGGTGGCTCATGTTGTAGGGCCATGAAAGCGGCCATTCTTGTGATTCTTTGCACTTC
TGGAACGGTGTATTGTTCACTATCCCAAGCGACACCATCACCATCGTCTTCCTTTCTCTTACCAAAGTAA
ATACCTCCCACTAATTCTCTGACAACAACGAAGTCAGTACCTTTAGCAAATTGTGGCTTGATTGGAGATA
AGTCTAAAAGAGAGTCGGATGCAAAGTTACATGGTCTTAAGTTGGCGTACAATTGAAGTTCTTTACGGAT
TTTTAGTAAACCTTGTTCAGGTCTAACACTACCGGTACCCCATTTAGGACCACCCACAGCACCTAACAAA
ACGGCATCAGCCTTCTTGGAGGCTTCCAGCGCCTCATCTGGAAGTGGAACACCTGTAGCATCGATAGCAG
CACCACCAATTAAATGATTTTCGAAATCGAACTTGACATTGGAACGAACATCAGAAATAGCTTTAAGAAC
CTTAATGGCTTCGGCTGTGATTTCTTGACCAACGTGGTCACCTGGCAAAACGACGATCTTCTTAGGGGCA
GACATTAGAATGGTATATCCTTGAAATATATATATATATATTGCTGAAATGTAAAAGGTAAGAAAAGTTA
GAAAGTAAGACGATTGCTAACCACCTATTGGAAAAAACAATAGGTCCTTAAATAATATTGTCAACTTCAA
GTATTGTGATGCAAGCATTTAGTCATGAACGCTTCTCTATTCTATATGAAAAGCCGGTTCCGGCGCTCTC
ACCTTTCCTTTTTCTCCCAATTTTTCAGTTGAAAAAGGTATATGCGTCAGGCGACCTCTGAAATTAACAA
AAAATTTCCAGTCATCGAATTTGATTCTGTGCGATAGCGCCCCTGTGTGTTCTCGTTATGTTGAGGAAAA
AAATAATGGTTGCTAAGAGATTCGAACTCTTGCATCTTACGATACCTGAGTATTCCCACAGTTAACTGCG
GTCAAGATATTTCTTGAATCAGGCGCCTTAGACCGCTCGGCCAAACAACCAATTACTTGTTGAGAAATAG
AGTATAATTATCCTATAAATATAACGTTTTTGAACACACATGAACAAGGAAGTACAGGACAATTGATTTT
GAAGAGAATGTGGATTTTGATGTAATTGTTGGGATTCCATTTTTAATAAGGCAATAATATTAGGTATGTA
GATATACTAGAAGTTCTCCTCGACCGGTCGATATGCGGTGTGAAATACCGCACAGATGCGTAAGGAGAAA
ATACCGCATCAGGAAATTGTAAGCGTTAATATTTTGTTAAAATTCGCGTTAAATTTTTGTTAAATCAGCT
CATTTTTTAACCAATAGGCCGAAATCGGCAAAATCCCTTATAAATCAAAAGAATAGACCGAGATAGGGT
[37 nt withheld, positions 7420-7456]
AAAGAACGTGGACTCCAACGTCAAAGG
[49 nt withheld, positions 7484-7532]
T
[91 nt withheld, positions 7534-7624]
G
[124 nt withheld, positions 7626-7749]
CCATTCGCCATTCAGGCTGCGCAACTGTTGGGAAGGGCGATCGGTGCGGGCCTCTTCGCTATTACGCCAG
CTGGCGAAAGGGGGATGTGCTGCAAGGCGATTAAGTTGGGTAACGCCAGGGTTTTCCCAGTCACGACGTT
GTAAAACGACGGCCAGTGAATTGTAATACGACTCACTATAGGGCGAATTGGAGCTCCACCGCGGTCTAAC
TGATCTATCCAAAACTGAAAATTACATTCTTGATTAGGTTTATCACAGGCAAATGTAATTTGTGGTATTT
TGCCGTTCAAAATCTGTAGAATTTTCTCATTGGTCACATTACAACCTGAAAATACTTTATCTACAATCAT
ACCATTCTTATAACATGTCCCCTTAATACTAGGATCAGGCATGAACGCATCACAGACAAAATCTTCTTGA
CAAACGTCACAATTGATCCCTCCCCATCCGTTATCACAATGACAGGTGTCATTTTGTGCTCTTATGGGAC
GATCCTTATTACCGCTTTCATCCGGTGATAGACCGCCACAGAGGGGCAGAGAGCAATCATCACCTGCAAA
CCCTTCTATACACTCACATCTACCAGTGTACGAATTGCATTCAGAAAACTGTTTGCATTCAAAAATAGGT
AGCATACAATTAAAACATGGCGGGCATGTATCATTGCCCTTATCTTGTGCAGTTAGACGCGAATTTTTCG
AAGAAGTACCTTCAAAGAATGGGGTCTTATCTTGTTTTGCAAGTACCACTGAGCAGGATAATAATAGAAA
TGATAATATACTATAGTAGAGATAACGTCGATGACTTCCCATACTGTAATTGCTTTTAGTTGTGTATTTT
TAGTGTGCAAGTTTCTGTAAATCGATTAATTTTTTTTTCTTTCCTCTTTTTATTAACCTTAATTTTTATT
TTAGATTCCTGACTTCAACTCAAGACGCACAGATATTATAACATCTGCATAATAGGCATTTGCAAGAATT
ACTCGTGAGTAAGGAAAGAGTGAGGAACTATCGCATACCTGCATTTAAAGATGCCGATTTGGGCGCGAAT
CCTTTATTTTGGCTTCACCCTCATACTATTATCAGGGCCAGAAAAAGGAAGTGTTTCCCTCCTTCTTGAA
TTGATGTTACCCTCATAAAGCACGTGGCCTCTTATCGAGAAAGAAATTACCGTCGCTCGTGATTTGTTTG
CAAAAAGAACAAAACTGAAAAAACCCAGACACGCTCGACTTCCTGTCTTCCTATTGATTGCAGCTTCCAA
TTTCGTCACACAACAAGGTCCTAGCGACGGCTCACAGGTTTTGTAACAAGCAATCGAAGGTTCTGGAATG
GCGGGAAAGGGTTTAGTACCACATGCTATGATGCCCACTGTGATCTCCAGAGCAAAGTTCGTTCGATCGT
ACTGTTACTCTCTCTCTTTCAAACAGAATTGTCCGAATCGTGTGACAACAACAGCCTGTTCTCACACACT
CTTTTCTTCTAACCAAGGGGGTGGTTTAGTTTAGTAGAACCTCGTGAAACTTACATTTACATATATATAA
ACTTGCATAAATTGGTCAATGCAAGAAATACATATTTGGTCTTTTCTAATTCGTAGTTTTTCAAGTTCTT
AGATGCTTTCTTTTTCTCTTTTTTACAGATCATCAAGGAAGTA
Features (pLannotate 1.2.2; 26 found; start..end, strand, type, name):
     33..50      +  misc_feature   MCS (fragment): pBluescript multiple cloning site
     51..1628    +  CDS            SEI2: SEI2_ARATH - Experimental evidence at transcript level: Swiss-Prot protein existence level 2. Involved in lipid metabolism and lipid droplet (LD) morphology, number, and size. Supports the formation of small-sized LDs and modulates triacylglycerol accumulation. Induces probably a reorganization of the endoplasmic reticulum into LD-forming domains. From Arabidopsis thaliana (Mouse-ear cress).
   1631..1655    +  misc_feature   MCS (fragment): pBluescript multiple cloning site
   1655..1738    +  CDS            PGK (fragment): PGK_PLAF7 - Experimental evidence at protein level: Swiss-Prot protein existence level 1. From Plasmodium falciparum (isolate 3D7).
   1745..2015    +  terminator     PGK1 terminator: S. cerevisae PGK1; transcription terminator for 3-phosphoglycerate kinase gene
   2021..2041    +  misc_feature   MCS (fragment): pBluescript multiple cloning site
   2053..2071    -  promoter       T3 promoter: promoter for bacteriophage T3 RNA polymerase
   2116..2132    -  protein_bind   lac operator: The lac repressor binds to the lac operator to inhibit transcription in E. coli. This inhibition can be relieved by adding lactose or isopropyl-β-D-thiogalactopyranoside (IPTG). lac repressor encoded by lacI
   2140..2170    -  promoter       lac promoter: promoter for the E. coli lac operon
   2185..2206    -  protein_bind   CAP binding site: CAP binding activates transcription in the presence of cAMP. E. coli catabolite activator protein
   2219..2311    -  CDS            lacI (fragment): lac repressor; lacI; The lac repressor binds to the lac operator to inhibit transcription in E. coli. This inhibition can be relieved by adding lactose or isopropyl-β-D-thiogalactopyranoside (IPTG).
   2494..3082    -  rep_origin     ori: high-copy-number ColE1/pMB1/pBR322/pUC origin of replication
   3253..4113    -  CDS            AmpR: β-lactamase; bla; confers resistance to ampicillin, carbenicillin, and related antibiotics
   4114..4218    -  promoter       AmpR promoter: bla
   4255..4758    +  misc_feature   CEN/ARS: S. cerevisiae CEN6 centromere fused to an autonomously replicating sequence
   4827..4862    +  CDS            rop (fragment): Rop protein, which maintains plasmids at low copy number; rop
   4964..5014    +  misc_feature   bom (fragment): basis of mobility region from pBR322
   5013..5129    +  CDS            NFS1 (fragment): NFS1_YEAST - Also known as SPL1 From Saccharomyces cerevisiae (strain ATCC 204508 / S288c) (Baker's yeast).
   5491..6585    -  CDS            LEU2: 3-isopropylmalate dehydrogenase, required for leucine biosynthesis; S. cerevisiae LEU2; yeast auxotrophic marker
   6586..6993    -  promoter       LEU2 promoter: S. cerevisiae LEU2
   7133..7210    -  CDS            YO192_YEAST (fragment): Experimental evidence at protein level: Swiss-Prot protein existence level 1. From Saccharomyces cerevisiae (strain ATCC 204508 / S288c) (Baker's yeast).
   7241..7293    +  misc_feature   bom (fragment): basis of mobility region from pBR322
   7321..7749    -  rep_origin     f1 ori (sequence partly withheld): f1 bacteriophage origin of replication; arrow indicates direction of (+) strand synthesis
   7753..7910    -  CDS            lacZα (fragment): LacZα fragment of β-galactosidase; lacZ fragment
   7913..7931    +  promoter       T7 promoter: promoter for bacteriophage T7 RNA polymerase
   7953..8561    -  CDS            ADP1 (fragment): ADP1_YEAST - Experimental evidence at protein level: Swiss-Prot protein existence level 1. From Saccharomyces cerevisiae (strain ATCC 204508 / S288c) (Baker's yeast).
