[The description below was written by a language model from this plasmid's Addgene catalogue record and pLannotate feature annotations shown in this document.]
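Description:
pRS315-PGK-SEIPIN2 is a yeast expression plasmid built on pRS315-PGK, a Saccharomyces cerevisiae/E. coli shuttle vector. In yeast it is maintained as a low-copy centromeric plasmid through a CEN6/ARS element and selected by leucine prototrophy through the LEU2 marker, which is driven by its own promoter. In E. coli it replicates from a high-copy ColE1/pUC-type origin under ampicillin selection (AmpR, β-lactamase). The backbone also retains pBluescript-derived elements: an f1 origin, T7 and T3 promoters, lac promoter/operator remnants and a lacZα fragment.

The insert is the Arabidopsis thaliana SEIPIN2 coding sequence (locus AT1G29760, 1578 bp), cloned between BamHI and PstI sites. The record gives the phosphoglycerate kinase (PGK) promoter as the driver, and the S. cerevisiae PGK1 terminator is annotated downstream of the insert. The promoter itself is not annotated. The region upstream of the insert carries a fragment matching yeast ADP1, a gene adjacent to PGK1, which is consistent with PGK1 upstream genomic sequence being present. A short PGK coding fragment next to the terminator likewise looks like residual PGK1 3′ sequence.

The catalogue purpose describes expression of GFP-tagged SEIPIN2, but the feature table shows no GFP or other fluorescent protein, and the annotated coding region matches the stated insert size exactly. The sequenced plasmid therefore appears to encode untagged SEIPIN2, and the tag status should be checked before use. SEIPIN proteins influence lipid droplet number, size and morphology, as well as triacylglycerol accumulation. The construct is suited to heterologous expression in yeast for studying how this plant isoform affects lipid droplet formation.
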