Addgene plasmid #96987: pRS315-PGK-SEIPIN2
Purpose: Express GFP-tagged Arabidopsis SEIPIN2 gene in yeast cells.
Depositing lab: Kent Chapman. Depositing organization: University of North Texas. Publication: Arabidopsis SEIPIN Proteins Modulate Triacylglycerol Accumulation and Influence Lipid Droplet Proliferation. Cai Y, Goodman JM, Pyc M, Mullen RT, Dyer JM, Chapman KD. Plant Cell. 2015 Sep;27(9):2616-36. doi: 10.1105/tpc.15.00588. Epub 2015 Sep 11. PubMed 26362606.
Backbone
  Vector backbone: pRS315-PGK
  Backbone size w/o insert (bp): 7840
  Vector type: Yeast Expression
  Selectable markers: LEU2
Growth in bacteria
  Bacterial resistance: Ampicillin, 100 μg/mL
  Growth temperature: 37°C
  Growth strain: DH5alpha
  Copy number: High Copy
Gene/Insert
  Gene/Insert name: SEIPIN2
  Species: A. thaliana (mustard weed)
  Insert size (bp): 1578
  Entrez Gene: AT1G29760 (a.k.a. AT1G29760, CELLULOSE SYNTHASE LIKE D4, CLSD4, F1N18.18, F1N18_18)
  Promoter: Phosphoglycerate Kinase (PGK) promoter
  Cloning method: Restriction Enzyme; 5′ cloning site BamHI (not destroyed); 3′ cloning site PstI (not destroyed)
Terms and licenses: Academic/Nonprofit Terms; Industry Terms: Not Available to Industry
How to cite: pRS315-PGK-SEIPIN2 was a gift from Kent Chapman (Addgene plasmid # 96987 ; http://n2t.net/addgene:96987 ; RRID:Addgene_96987)
