>Addgene plasmid #96987 | pRS315-PGK-SEIPIN2 | depositor partial sequence | sequence record 178552 | Insert sequence
ATGGACTCCGAGTCCGAGTCCGAGTCAAACCCTAGCACCACGGACGAATTCGATCGATTCCTCGACGCAC
CTGACGAATTTTACTACGATTGCTTACCGATTCGGTCCAATTCCCATCAACCTTCGTCTCTCTTACGGCG
GCGAAAGTCGGCACATCGCCGGGATTTAATTTCGTCCGATATTGAAACGGAGCCATCTTCTTCTTCCGAT
GGATTTGATGTCGGTGAGAAATCCAGCTATGTGGAAAAGAACGCTGAGCTTAGAGGGGATATTGATACAA
GCGACGTAATTGAATCAACTAAGGACTCAATTGATCTATCTTCAGAAAAGGAGAACGATTTGGATGTAAT
TAGTTCGTCTGGGAATGATATGGATGTAATTGATTCGGGTCGGAACCGGGTTGACCCGTTTCAGGAAGAA
TCCACGGTGACTACCGTGAGCAGCGATGATCAAGGAGACGACGACTACGCCGGATCGGTACCACAGTTTC
GGGAGCCACCTAATTCCACTGAGTGGTCTCTCCTTGGGTTTTTGGTTGGGCTAGTGATCAAAGCAATCGA
ATTTCAAGTCAGTTTCATGACAAGCTTACTCACATTTCCTCCATGGCTTCTCCGTAACTGTTTTCTCTTC
TTTTTCGATCCCTTTAGCACGATTAGGTTTGGCAGACGCTTTTTAATGGCAAGAGTAGCAGGAATAAGTG
ATATGATCTTTGGTTATATGAATCCTTTTAGGTTAAAAGATACAAAACAAATGTTGAGTATTGTGTGCAA
GTTTGGTTGGGGTATGTTTTGGGCTGTTTATGTAGGCATTGTGTTGTTTGGCTTGTTGGTTTCGTCGCTT
ATGATTGGTGGTTATGTGATTAACCGTATAGCGGATAAACCATTTGAGGTCAAGGAGACCTTGAATTTTG
ATTACACCAAGAATAGTCCAGAAGCATATGTGCCCATATCCTCGTGTGCTGGTGTTGAATGTGAGGGAAG
TTGCAAGGAAAGTAATGAAATGTCGAAGATCAGGGGTTTGCGAGTTATCCCTCGAGACCAGAAGTTAGAT
ATCATTCTTTCAATGACATTACCTGAGTCTGCGTACAATAAAAATCTCGGCATGTTTCAGGTTCGGGTGG
ACTTCTTATCTGTGGATGGTCAAACGATTGCTAGTATAAGGCGTCCGTGCATGTTAAGATTCAGAAGTGA
GCCTATTCGTCTTGTTCAGACATTCTTCAAAGTGGTTCCGTTAGTGACAGGATATGTCTCTGAGATCCAA
ACCTTGAGCTTGAAGTTGAAAGGCTTTGTAGAAAAGGACATTCCCACTGCTTGCTTAAAGATAATAATCG
AACAACGGGCAGAATTTCGACCCGGAGCAGGTATTCCAGAGCTGTACGATGCATCCCTATCGGTTGAATC
CGGTCTTCCCTTCTTCAGAAAAATTATATGGAAATGGCGGAAGACTTTGTTCGTCTGGATCAGCATGAGT
TTGTTCATTACGGAATTGCTTTTCACGTTGGTTTGTTGTAGACCTCTTATCATCCCAAGAACACAACCTA
GAGACAGATCGCCTTCAAACCCAACTGGAGTCTGGAGGTAG
